Addgene plasmid #52156: pChlr-4SYE
Purpose: Encodes module 4 with amino acids 12S-13Y-16E for recognition of nt 5G
Depositing lab: Huimin Zhao. Depositing organization: University of Illinois at Urbana-Champaign. Publication: Modular assembly of designer PUF proteins for specific post-transcriptional regulation of endogenous RNA. Abil Z, Denard CA, Zhao H. J Biol Eng. 2014 Mar 1;8(1):7. 10.1186/1754-1611-8-7 PubMed 24581042.
Backbone
  Vector backbone: pChlr-pNEB193
  Backbone manufacturer: New England Biolabs
  Backbone size w/o insert (bp): 2280
  Total vector size (bp): 2344
  Modifications to backbone: Replaced the original ampicillin resistance gene Bla with the chloramphenicol resistance gene Cam from pACYC (New England Biolabs) using the Gibson Assembly method.
  Vector type: Bacterial Expression
Growth in bacteria
  Bacterial resistance: Chloramphenicol, 25 μg/mL
  Growth temperature: 37°C
  Growth strain: Top10
  Copy number: High Copy
Gene/Insert
  Gene/Insert name: D43951 (alt name: PUM-HD module 4)
  Species: H. sapiens (human)
  Insert size (bp): 36
  Mutation: Changed 12N to 12S, 13H to 13Y, and 16Q to 16E in Module 4
  GenBank ID: D43951
  Entrez Gene: PUM1 (a.k.a. HSPUM, NEDMSF, PUMH, PUMH1, PUML1, SCA47)
  Cloning method: Unknown
  Sequencing primers: 5′ M13 For; 3′ M13 Rev
Terms and licenses: Academic/Nonprofit Terms; Industry Terms: Not Available to Industry
How to cite: pChlr-4SYE was a gift from Huimin Zhao (Addgene plasmid # 52156 ; http://n2t.net/addgene:52156 ; RRID:Addgene_52156)
