[The description below was written by a language model from this plasmid's Addgene catalogue record.]
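Description:
pChlr-4SYE is a small, high-copy bacterial plasmid (about 2.3 kb in total) that serves as a parts-library vector for building designer PUF RNA-binding proteins. Its backbone, pChlr-pNEB193, is a derivative of the pNEB193 cloning vector in which the original ampicillin resistance gene (bla) was replaced by the chloramphenicol resistance gene from pACYC using Gibson Assembly, so the plasmid is maintained in E. coli under chloramphenicol selection. The record does not list the origin of replication or any promoter, and no feature table is available. Although it is catalogued as a bacterial expression vector, the very short insert and the M13 forward and reverse sequencing primer sites flanking it suggest that it functions mainly as a storage and donor plasmid for a module rather than as a stand-alone expression construct.

The insert is a fragment recorded as 36 bp, derived from the Pumilio homology domain (PUM-HD) of human PUM1 and corresponding to repeat module 4. Three RNA-contacting residues in this module have been changed: position 12 from N to S, position 13 from H to Y, and position 16 from Q to E. This gives the S-Y-E combination that directs recognition of guanine at nucleotide position 5 of the target RNA. In PUF proteins each repeat contacts one RNA base through a small set of side chains, so swapping these residues reprograms base specificity. This plasmid is one member of a set of module variants intended to be combined by modular assembly into full PUM-HD scaffolds with custom sequence specificity, for post-transcriptional regulation of endogenous transcripts. The cloning method used to insert the module is not stated.
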