>Addgene plasmid #52156 | pChlr-4SYE | depositor partial sequence | sequence record 80765 | M13F(-40)
GGTCTCATGGCCATGTCTTGAAGTGTGTGAAAGATCAGAATGGCAGTTACGTGGTTGAGAAATGCATTGA
ATGTGTACAGCCCCAGTCTTTGCAATTTATCATCGATGCGTTTAAGGGACAGGAGAGACCAAGCTTGGCG
TAATCATGGTCATAGCTGTTTCCTGTGTGAAATTGTTATCCGCTCACAATTCCACACAACATACGAGCCG
GAAGCATAAAGTGTAAAGCCTGGGGTGCCTAATGAGTGAGCTAACTCACATTAATTGCGTTGCGCTCACT
GCCCGCTTTCC
