>Addgene plasmid #52156 | pChlr-4SYE | addgene partial sequence | sequence record 89947 | M13pUC-Fwd 5'-CCCAGTCACGACGTTGTAAAACG-3'
CGAGCTCGGTCTCATGGCCATGTCTTGAAGTGTGTGAAAGATCAGAATGGCAGTTACGTGGTTGAGAAAT
GCATTGAATGTGTACAGCCCCAGTCTTTGCAATTTATCATCGATGCGTTTAAGGGACAGGAGAGACCAAG
CTTGGCGTAATCATGGTCATAGCTGTTTCCTGTGTGAAATTGTTATCCGCTCACAATTCCACACAACATA
CGAGCCGGAAGCATAAAGTGTAAAGCCTGGGGTGCCTAATGAGTGAGCTAACTCACATTAATTGCGTTGC
GCTCACTGCCCGCTTTCCAGTCGGGAAACCTGTCGTGCCAGCTGCATTAATGAATCGGCCAACGCGCGGG
GAGAGGCGGTTTGCGTATTGGGCGCTCTTCCGCTTCCTCGCTCACTGACTCGCTGCGCTCGGTCGTTCGG
CTGCGGCGAGCGGTATCAGCTCACTCAAAGGCGGTAATACGGTTATCCACAGAATCAGGGGATAACGCAG
GAAAGAACATGTGAGCAAAAGGCCAGCAAAAGGCCAGGAACCGTAAAAAGGCCGCGTTGCTGGCGTTTTT
CCATAGGCTCCGCCCCCCTGACGAGCATCACAAAAATCGACGCTCAAGTCAGAGGTGGTGAAACCCGACA
GGACTATAAAGATACCAGGCGTTTCCCCCTGGAAGCTCCCTCGTGCGCTCTCCTGTTCCGACCCTGCCGC
TTACCGGATACCTGTCCGCCTTTCTCCCTTCGGGAAGCGTGGCGCTTTCTCATAGCTCACGCTGTAGGTA
TCTCAGTTCGGTGTAGGTCGTTCGCTCCAAGCTGGGCTGTGTGCACGAACC
